>Addgene plasmid #101157 | pCDH-EF1-mouse SmyD1-T2A-copGFP | addgene full sequence | sequence record 194809 | Addgene NGS Result
GCATCAGGCGCCATTCGCCATTCAGGCTGCGCAACTGTTGGGAAGGGCGATCGGTGCGGGCCTCTTCGCT
ATTACGCCAGCTGGCGAAAGGGGGATGTGCTGCAAGGCGATTAAGTTGGGTAACGCCAGGGTTTTCCCAG
TCACGACGTTGTAAAACGACGGCCAGTGCCAAGCTGACGCGTGTAGTCTTATGCAATACTCTTGTAGTCT
TGCAACATGGTAACGATGAGTTAGCAACATGCCTTACAAGGAGAGAAAAAGCACCGTGCATGCCGATTGG
TGGAAGTAAGGTGGTACGATCGTGCCTTATTAGGAAGGCAACAGACGGGTCTGACATGGATTGGACGAAC
CACTGAATTGCCGCATTGCAGAGATATTGTATTTAAGTGCCTAGCTCGATACATAAACGGGTCTCTCTGG
TTAGACCAGATCTGAGCCTGGGAGCTCTCTGGCTAACTAGGGAACCCACTGCTTAAGCCTCAATAAAGCT
TGCCTTGAGTGCTTCAAGTAGTGTGTGCCCGTCTGTTGTGTGACTCTGGTAACTAGAGATCCCTCAGACC
CTTTTAGTCAGTGTGGAAAATCTCTAGCAGTGGCGCCCGAACAGGGACTTGAAAGCGAAAGGGAAACCAG
AGGAGCTCTCTCGACGCAGGACTCGGCTTGCTGAAGCGCGCACGGCAAGAGGCGAGGGGCGGCGACTGGT
GAGTACGCCAAAAATTTTGACTAGCGGAGGCTAGAAGGAGAGAGATGGGTGCGAGAGCGTCAGTATTAAG
CGGGGGAGAATTAGATCGCGATGGGAAAAAATTCGGTTAAGGCCAGGGGGAAAGAAAAAATATAAATTAA
AACATATAGTATGGGCAAGCAGGGAGCTAGAACGATTCGCAGTTAATCCTGGCCTGTTAGAAACATCAGA
AGGCTGTAGACAAATACTGGGACAGCTACAACCATCCCTTCAGACAGGATCAGAAGAACTTAGATCATTA
TATAATACAGTAGCAACCCTCTATTGTGTGCATCAAAGGATAGAGATAAAAGACACCAAGGAAGCTTTAG
ACAAGATAGAGGAAGAGCAAAACAAAAGTAAGACCACCGCACAGCAAGCGGCCACTGATCTTCAGACCTG
GAGGAGGAGATATGAGGGACAATTGGAGAAGTGAATTATATAAATATAAAGTAGTAAAAATTGAACCATT
AGGAGTAGCACCCACCAAGGCAAAGAGAAGAGTGGTGCAGAGAGAAAAAAGAGCAGTGGGAATAGGAGCT
TTGTTCCTTGGGTTCTTGGGAGCAGCAGGAAGCACTATGGGCGCAGCGTCAATGACGCTGACGGTACAGG
CCAGACAATTATTGTCTGGTATAGTGCAGCAGCAGAACAATTTGCTGAGGGCTATTGAGGCGCAACAGCA
TCTGTTGCAACTCACAGTCTGGGGCATCAAGCAGCTCCAGGCAAGAATCCTGGCTGTGGAAAGATACCTA
AAGGATCAACAGCTCCTGGGGATTTGGGGTTGCTCTGGAAAACTCATTTGCACCACTGCTGTGCCTTGGA
ATGCTAGTTGGAGTAATAAATCTCTGGAACAGATTTGGAATCACACGACCTGGATGGAGTGGGACAGAGA
AATTAACAATTACACAAGCTTAATACACTCCTTAATTGAAGAATCGCAAAACCAGCAAGAAAAGAATGAA
CAAGAATTATTGGAATTAGATAAATGGGCAAGTTTGTGGAATTGGTTTAACATAACAAATTGGCTGTGGT
ATATAAAATTATTCATAATGATAGTAGGAGGCTTGGTAGGTTTAAGAATAGTTTTTGCTGTACTTTCTAT
AGTGAATAGAGTTAGGCAGGGATATTCACCATTATCGTTTCAGACCCACCTCCCAACCCCGAGGGGACCC
GACAGGCCCGAAGGAATAGAAGAAGAAGGTGGAGAGAGAGACAGAGACAGATCCATTCGATTAGTGAACG
GATCTCGACGGTATCGGTTAACTTTTAAAAGAAAAGGGGGGATTGGGGGGTACAGTGCAGGGGAAAGAAT
AGTAGACATAATAGCAACAGACATACAAACTAAAGAATTACAAAAACAAATTACAAAATTCAAAATTTTA
TCGATACTAGTGGATCTGCGATCGCTCCGGTGCCCGTCAGTGGGCAGAGCGCACATCGCCCACAGTCCCC
GAGAAGTTGGGGGGAGGGGTCGGCAATTGAACGGGTGCCTAGAGAAGGTGGCGCGGGGTAAACTGGGAAA
GTGATGTCGTGTACTGGCTCCGCCTTTTTCCCGAGGGTGGGGGAGAACCGTATATAAGTGCAGTAGTCGC
CGTGAACGTTCTTTTTCGCAACGGGTTTGCCGCCAGAACACAGCTGAAGCTTCGAGGGGCTCGCATCTCT
CCTTCACGCGCCCGCCGCCCTACCTGAGGCCGCCATCCACGCCGGTTGAGTCGCGTTCTGCCGCCTCCCG
CCTGTGGTGCCTCCTGAACTGCGTCCGCCGTCTAGGTAAGTTTAAAGCTCAGGTCGAGACCGGGCCTTTG
TCCGGCGCTCCCTTGGAGCCTACCTAGACTCAGCCGGCTCTCCACGCTTTGCCTGACCCTGCTTGCTCAA
CTCTACGTCTTTGTTTCGTTTTCTGTTCTGCGCCGTTACAGATCCAAGCTGTGACCGGCGCCTACTCTAG
ACCTCGAAGGCCTGACAGACTCTGAGATGACAATAGGCAGCATGGAGAACGTGGAGGTCTTCACTTCCGA
GGGCAAAGGCAGAGGTCTGAAGGCTACGAAGGAGTTCTGGGCTGCGGATGTCATCTTTGCGGAGAGGGCT
TATTCTGCAGTGGTTTTTGACAGCCTCATTAACTTCGTGTGCCACACCTGCTTCAAGAGGCAGGAGAAGC
TCCATCGCTGCGGGCAGTGCAAGTTCGCCCATTACTGCGACCGCACGTGCCAGAAGGATGCTTGGCTGAA
TCACAAGAACGAGTGCGCTGCCATCAAGAAATATGGGAAAGTGCCCAACGAGAACATCAGGCTGGCCGCC
CGCATCATGTGGCGGGTGGAGAGAGAGGGCACTGGGCTCACAGAGGGCTGCCTGGTGTCCGTGGATGACT
TACAGAACCACGTGGAGCACTTTGGGGAGGAGGAGCAGAAGGAACTCCGAGTAGACGTGGACACGTTCTT
GCAGTACTGGCCACCACAGAGCCAGCAGTTCAGCATGCAGTATATCTCACACATCTTTGGTGTGATCAAC
TGCAACGGTTTCACTCTCAGTGACCAGAGAGGGCTACAGGCAGTAGGTGTGGGCATCTTCCCCAACCTGG
GCCTGGTGAACCATGATTGCTGGCCAAACTGCACTGTCATATTCAACAATGGCAATCATGAGGCAGTGAA
ATCCATGTTTCACACGCAGATGAGGATTGAGCTCCGGGCCCTGGGCAAGATCTCAGAAGGCGAGGAGCTG
ACTGTGTCCTACATAGACTTCCTGCACCTCAGTGAGGAGCGCAGGCGGCAGCTGAAGAAACAGTACTACT
TTGACTGCTCCTGTGAGCACTGCCAGAAGGGGCTGAAGGACGACCTCTTCCTGGCAGCGAAGGAAGACCC
CAAGCCCTCCCAGGAAGTGGTGAAGGAGATGATACAATTCTCAAAGGATACACTGGAAAAAATAGACAAG
GCTCGCTCCGAGGGTTTGTATCACGAGGTTGTGAAGCTGTGTCGGGAGTGCCTGGAGAAGCAGGAGCCAG
TGTTCGCCGACACCAACCTCTACGTGCTTCGGCTGCTCAGCATTGCATCAGAGGTCCTCTCCTACCTCCA
GGCCTATGAGGAGGCCTCACATTATGCCAGGAGGATGGTTGATGGCTACATGAAACTCTACCACCATAAC
AATGCCCAACTGGGCATGGCTGTGATGAGGGCAGGGCTTACCAACTGGCATGCTGGTCACATCGAAGTGG
GGCATGGGATGATCTGCAAAGCCTATGCTATTCTCCTGGTGACCCATGGACCCTCCCACCCTATCACCAA
AGACTTAGAGGCCATGCGGATGCAGACAGAGATGGAGCTGCGTATGTTCCGCCAAAACGAATTCATGTAT
CACAAGATGCGAGAGGCTGCCCTGAACAACCAGCCCATGCAGGTCATGGCTGAGCCTAGCAATGAACCAG
CCCCCGCTCTGTTCCATAAGAAGCAGGCGGCCGCTGAGGGCAGAGGAAGTCTTCTAACATGCGGTGACGT
GGAGGAGAATCCCGGCCCTTCCGGAATGGAGAGCGACGAGAGCGGCCTGCCCGCCATGGAGATCGAGTGC
CGCATCACCGGCACCCTGAACGGCGTGGAGTTCGAGCTGGTGGGCGGCGGAGAGGGCACCCCCAAGCAGG
GCCGCATGACCAACAAGATGAAGAGCACCAAAGGCGCCCTGACCTTCAGCCCCTACCTGCTGAGCCACGT
GATGGGCTACGGCTTCTACCACTTCGGCACCTACCCCAGCGGCTACGAGAACCCCTTCCTGCACGCCATC
AACAACGGCGGCTACACCAACACCCGCATCGAGAAGTACGAGGACGGCGGCGTGCTGCACGTGAGCTTCA
GCTACCGCTACGAGGCCGGCCGCGTGATCGGCGACTTCAAGGTGGTGGGCACCGGCTTCCCCGAGGACAG
CGTGATCTTCACCGACAAGATCATCCGCAGCAACGCCACCGTGGAGCACCTGCACCCCATGGGCGATAAC
GTGCTGGTGGGCAGCTTCGCCCGCACCTTCAGCCTGCGCGACGGCGGCTACTACAGCTTCGTGGTGGACA
GCCACATGCACTTCAAGAGCGCCATCCACCCCAGCATCCTGCAGAACGGGGGCCCCATGTTCGCCTTCCG
CCGCGTGGAGGAGCTGCACAGCAACACCGAGCTGGGCATCGTGGAGTACCAGCACGCCTTCAAGACCCCC
ATCGCCTTCGCCAGATCCCGCGCTCAGTCGTCCAATTCTGCCGTGGACGGCACCGCCGGACCCGGCTCCA
CCGGATCTCGCTAGAGCTGAATCTAAGTCGACAATCAACCTCTGGATTACAAAATTTGTGAAAGATTGAC
TGGTATTCTTAACTATGTTGCTCCTTTTACGCTATGTGGATACGCTGCTTTAATGCCTTTGTATCATGCT
ATTGCTTCCCGTATGGCTTTCATTTTCTCCTCCTTGTATAAATCCTGGTTGCTGTCTCTTTATGAGGAGT
TGTGGCCCGTTGTCAGGCAACGTGGCGTGGTGTGCACTGTGTTTGCTGACGCAACCCCCACTGGTTGGGG
CATTGCCACCACCTGTCAGCTCCTTTCCGGGACTTTCGCTTTCCCCCTCCCTATTGCCACGGCGGAACTC
ATCGCCGCCTGCCTTGCCCGCTGCTGGACAGGGGCTCGGCTGTTGGGCACTGACAATTCCGTGGTGTTGT
CGGGGAAATCATCGTCCTTTCCTTGGCTGCTCGCCTGTGTTGCCACCTGGATTCTGCGCGGGACGTCCTT
CTGCTACGTCCCTTCGGCCCTCAATCCAGCGGACCTTCCTTCCCGCGGCCTGCTGCCGGCTCTGCGGCCT
CTTCCGCGTCTTCGCCTTCGCCCTCAGACGAGTCGGATCTCCCTTTGGGCCGCCTCCCCGCCTGGTACCT
TTAAGACCAATGACTTACAAGGCAGCTGTAGATCTTAGCCACTTTTTAAAAGAAAAGGGGGGACTGGAAG
GGCTAATTCACTCCCAACGAAGATAAGATCTGCTTTTTGCTTGTACTGGGTCTCTCTGGTTAGACCAGAT
CTGAGCCTGGGAGCTCTCTGGCTAACTAGGGAACCCACTGCTTAAGCCTCAATAAAGCTTGCCTTGAGTG
CTTCAAGTAGTGTGTGCCCGTCTGTTGTGTGACTCTGGTAACTAGAGATCCCTCAGACCCTTTTAGTCAG
TGTGGAAAATCTCTAGCAGTAGTAGTTCATGTCATCTTATTATTCAGTATTTATAACTTGCAAAGAAATG
AATATCAGAGAGTGAGAGGAACTTGTTTATTGCAGCTTATAATGGTTACAAATAAAGCAATAGCATCACA
AATTTCACAAATAAAGCATTTTTTTCACTGCATTCTAGTTGTGGTTTGTCCAAACTCATCAATGTATCTT
ATCATGTCTGGCTCTAGCTATCCCGCCCCTAACTCCGCCCATCCCGCCCCTAACTCCGCCCAGTTCCGCC
CATTCTCCGCCCCATGGCTGACTAATTTTTTTTATTTATGCAGAGGCCGAGGCCGCCTCGGCCTCTGAGC
TATTCCAGAAGTAGTGAGGAGGCTTTTTTGGAGGCCTAGACTTTTGCAGAGACCAAATTCGTAATCATGT
CATAGCTGTTTCCTGTGTGAAATTGTTATCCGCTCACAATTCCACACAACATACGAGCCGGAAGCATAAA
GTGTAAAGCCTGGGGTGCCTAATGAGTGAGCTAACTCACATTAATTGCGTTGCGCTCACTGCCCGCTTTC
CAGTCGGGAAACCTGTCGTGCCAGCTGCATTAATGAATCGGCCAACGCGCGGGGAGAGGCGGTTTGCGTA
TTGGGCGCTCTTCCGCTTCCTCGCTCACTGACTCGCTGCGCTCGGTCGTTCGGCTGCGGCGAGCGGTATC
AGCTCACTCAAAGGCGGTAATACGGTTATCCACAGAATCAGGGGATAACGCAGGAAAGAACATGTGAGCA
AAAGGCCAGCAAAAGGCCAGGAACCGTAAAAAGGCCGCGTTGCTGGCGTTTTTCCATAGGCTCCGCCCCC
CTGACGAGCATCACAAAAATCGACGCTCAAGTCAGAGGTGGCGAAACCCGACAGGACTATAAAGATACCA
GGCGTTTCCCCCTGGAAGCTCCCTCGTGCGCTCTCCTGTTCCGACCCTGCCGCTTACCGGATACCTGTCC
GCCTTTCTCCCTTCGGGAAGCGTGGCGCTTTCTCATAGCTCACGCTGTAGGTATCTCAGTTCGGTGTAGG
TCGTTCGCTCCAAGCTGGGCTGTGTGCACGAACCCCCCGTTCAGCCCGACCGCTGCGCCTTATCCGGTAA
CTATCGTCTTGAGTCCAACCCGGTAAGACACGACTTATCGCCACTGGCAGCAGCCACTGGTAACAGGATT
AGCAGAGCGAGGTATGTAGGCGGTGCTACAGAGTTCTTGAAGTGGTGGCCTAACTACGGCTACACTAGAA
GAACAGTATTTGGTATCTGCGCTCTGCTGAAGCCAGTTACCTTCGGAAAAAGAGTTGGTAGCTCTTGATC
CGGCAAACAAACCACCGCTGGTAGCGGTGGTTTTTTTGTTTGCAAGCAGCAGATTACGCGCAGAAAAAAA
GGATCTCAAGAAGATCCTTTGATCTTTTCTACGGGGTCTGACGCTCAGTGGAACGAAAACTCACGTTAAG
GGATTTTGGTCATGAGATTATCAAAAAGGATCTTCACCTAGATCCTTTTAAATTAAAAATGAAGTTTTAA
ATCAATCTAAAGTATATATGAGTAAACTTGGTCTGACAGTTACCAATGCTTAATCAGTGAGGCACCTATC
TCAGCGATCTGTCTATTTCGTTCATCCATAGTTGCCTGACTCCCCGTCGTGTAGATAACTACGATACGGG
AGGGCTTACCATCTGGCCCCAGTGCTGCAATGATACCGCGAGACCCACGCTCACCGGCTCCAGATTTATC
AGCAATAAACCAGCCAGCCGGAAGGGCCGAGCGCAGAAGTGGTCCTGCAACTTTATCCGCCTCCATCCAG
TCTATTAATTGTTGCCGGGAAGCTAGAGTAAGTAGTTCGCCAGTTAATAGTTTGCGCAACGTTGTTGCCA
TTGCTACAGGCATCGTGGTGTCACGCTCGTCGTTTGGTATGGCTTCATTCAGCTCCGGTTCCCAACGATC
AAGGCGAGTTACATGATCCCCCATGTTGTGCAAAAAAGCGGTTAGCTCCTTCGGTCCTCCGATCGTTGTC
AGAAGTAAGTTGGCCGCAGTGTTATCACTCATGGTTATGGCAGCACTGCATAATTCTCTTACTGTCATGC
CATCCGTAAGATGCTTTTCTGTGACTGGTGAGTACTCAACCAAGTCATTCTGAGAATAGTGTATGCGGCG
ACCGAGTTGCTCTTGCCCGGCGTCAATACGGGATAATACCGCGCCACATAGCAGAACTTTAAAAGTGCTC
ATCATTGGAAAACGTTCTTCGGGGCGAAAACTCTCAAGGATCTTACCGCTGTTGAGATCCAGTTCGATGT
AACCCACTCGTGCACCCAACTGATCTTCAGCATCTTTTACTTTCACCAGCGTTTCTGGGTGAGCAAAAAC
AGGAAGGCAAAATGCCGCAAAAAAGGGAATAAGGGCGACACGGAAATGTTGAATACTCATACTCTTCCTT
TTTCAATATTATTGAAGCATTTATCAGGGTTATTGTCTCATGAGCGGATACATATTTGAATGTATTTAGA
AAAATAAACAAATAGGGGTTCCGCGCACATTTCCCCGAAAAGTGCCACCTGACGTCTAAGAAACCATTAT
TATCATGACATTAACCTATAAAAATAGGCGTATCACGAGGCCCTTTCGTCTCGCGCGTTTCGGTGATGAC
GGTGAAAACCTCTGACACATGCAGCTCCCGGAGACGGTCACAGCTTGTCTGTAAGCGGATGCCGGGAGCA
GACAAGCCCGTCAGGGCGCGTCAGCGGGTGTTGGCGGGTGTCGGGGCTGGCTTAACTATGCGGCATCAGA
GCAGATTGTACTGAGAGTGCACCATATGCGGTGTGAAATACCGCACAGATGCGTAAGGAGAAAATACC
Features (pLannotate 1.2.2; 26 found; start..end, strand, type, name):
     14..168     -  CDS            lacZα (fragment): LacZα fragment of β-galactosidase; lacZ fragment
    182..408     +  promoter       RSV promoter: Rous sarcoma virus enhancer/promoter
    409..589     +  LTR            5' LTR (truncated): truncated 5' long terminal repeat (LTR) from HIV-1
    636..761     +  misc_feature   HIV-1 Ψ: packaging signal of human immunodeficiency virus type 1
    745..1083    +  CDS            HIV-1 gag (fragment): gag protein from human immunodeficiency virus 1; gag
   1254..1487    +  misc_feature   RRE: The Rev response element (RRE) of HIV-1 allows for Rev-dependent mRNA export from the nucleus to the cytoplasm.
   1864..1964    +  CDS            Rev (fragment): human immunodeficiency virus 1 (HIV-1) Rev protein; rev; enhances nuclear export of unspliced and incompletely spliced viral mRNAs
   1983..2099    +  misc_feature   cPPT/CTS: central polypurine tract and central termination sequence of HIV-1
   2142..2353    +  promoter       EF-1α core promoter: core promoter for human elongation factor EF-1α
   2366..2634    +  LTR            5' LTR (truncated): truncated 5' long terminal repeat (LTR) from human T-cell leukemia virus (HTLV) type 1
   2687..4156    +  CDS            Smyd1: SMYD1_MOUSE - Also known as Bop. Experimental evidence at protein level: Swiss-Prot protein existence level 1. Methylates histone H3 at 'Lys-4' (H3K4me). Acts as a transcriptional repressor. Essential for cardiomyocyte differentiation and cardiac morphogenesis. From Mus musculus (Mouse).
   4248..4912    +  CDS            CopGFP (fragment): green fluorescent protein 2 from Pontellina plumata, also known as ppluGFP2 (Shagin et al., 2004)
   5003..5591    +  misc_feature   WPRE: woodchuck hepatitis virus posttranscriptional regulatory element
   5586..5693    +  CDS            nef (fragment): NEF_SIVS4 - Experimental evidence at protein level: Swiss-Prot protein existence level 1. Interferes with TCR signaling from the cell membrane. Interacts with CD247/TCRZ (TCR zeta chain) and exert potent down- regulation of cell surface TCR/CD3 complexes. From Simian immunodeficiency virus (isolate F236/smH4) (SIV-sm) (Simian immunodeficiency virus sooty mangabey monkey).
   5718..5898    +  LTR            5' LTR (truncated): truncated 5' long terminal repeat (LTR) from HIV-1
   5970..6091    +  polyA_signal   SV40 poly(A) signal: SV40 polyadenylation signal
   6131..6266    +  rep_origin     SV40 ori: SV40 origin of replication
   6323..6339    -  protein_bind   lac operator: The lac repressor binds to the lac operator to inhibit transcription in E. coli. This inhibition can be relieved by adding lactose or isopropyl-β-D-thiogalactopyranoside (IPTG). lac repressor encoded by lacI
   6347..6377    -  promoter       lac promoter: promoter for the E. coli lac operon
   6392..6413    -  protein_bind   CAP binding site: CAP binding activates transcription in the presence of cAMP. E. coli catabolite activator protein
   6426..6518    -  CDS            lacI (fragment): lac repressor; lacI; The lac repressor binds to the lac operator to inhibit transcription in E. coli. This inhibition can be relieved by adding lactose or isopropyl-β-D-thiogalactopyranoside (IPTG).
   6701..7289    -  rep_origin     ori: high-copy-number ColE1/pMB1/pBR322/pUC origin of replication
   7460..8320    -  CDS            AmpR: β-lactamase; bla; confers resistance to ampicillin, carbenicillin, and related antibiotics
   8321..8425    -  promoter       AmpR promoter: bla
   8520..8555    +  CDS            rop (fragment): Rop protein, which maintains plasmids at low copy number; rop
   8657..8       +  misc_feature   bom (fragment) (across the origin): basis of mobility region from pBR322
