[The description below was written by a language model from this plasmid's Addgene catalogue record and pLannotate feature annotations shown in this document.]
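Description:
pCDH-EF1-mouse SmyD1-T2A-copGFP is an HIV-1-based lentiviral transfer plasmid built on the System Biosciences pCDH-EF1-MCS-T2A-copGFP backbone, designed for co-expression of mouse Smyd1 and a green fluorescent reporter in mammalian cells. It is propagated in E. coli through a high-copy ColE1/pUC-type origin with ampicillin selection (AmpR, β-lactamase). The catalogue lists a size of about 8.7 kb, which agrees closely with the 8,748 nt sequenced record. The viral portion begins with an RSV promoter fused to a truncated 5' LTR, which allows Tat-independent transcription of the genomic RNA in packaging cells. This is followed by the Ψ packaging signal with a gag fragment, the Rev response element for nuclear export of the unspliced RNA, and the cPPT/CTS, which aids nuclear import of the reverse-transcribed genome. A truncated 3' LTR, an SV40 polyadenylation signal and an SV40 origin close the cassette. No mammalian drug-resistance marker is annotated.

The payload is driven by the EF-1α core promoter coupled to an HTLV-1 LTR fragment, a composite arrangement that gives constitutive expression. The mouse Smyd1 (Bop) coding sequence, cloned between XbaI and NotI, encodes a histone H3K4 methyltransferase and transcriptional repressor that is essential for cardiomyocyte differentiation. According to the construct name and backbone, it is linked to copGFP from Pontellina plumata by a T2A self-cleaving peptide, although the T2A itself is not annotated in the feature table. Both proteins would therefore arise from a single transcript, and fluorescence marks the transduced cells. A downstream WPRE enhances transcript stability and expression. The stated purpose is lentiviral expression of SmyD1 and copGFP, and the associated publication concerns murine medulloblastoma models.
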