Addgene plasmid #101157: pCDH-EF1-mouse SmyD1-T2A-copGFP
Purpose: Lentiviral expression of SmyD1 and copGFP
Depositing lab: Martine Roussel. Depositing organization: St. Jude Children's Research Hospital. Publication: Exome sequencing analysis of murine medulloblastoma models identifies WDR11 as a potential tumor suppressor in Group 3 tumors. Wei L, Murphy BL, Wu G, Parker M, Easton J, Gilbertson RJ, Zhang J, Roussel MF. Oncotarget. 2017 Jul 27. doi: 10.18632/oncotarget.19642. PubMed 28778067.
Backbone
  Vector backbone: pCDH-EF1-MCS-T2A-copGFP
  Backbone manufacturer: System Biosciences
  Total vector size (bp): 8726
  Vector type: Mammalian Expression, Lentiviral
Growth in bacteria
  Bacterial resistance: Ampicillin, 100 μg/mL
  Growth temperature: 37°C
  Growth strain: NEB Stable
  Copy number: High Copy
Gene/Insert
  Gene/Insert name: SmyD1 (alt name: Accession # BC076601clone ID30609878 (GE Dharmacon))
  Species: M. musculus (mouse)
  Entrez Gene: Smyd1 (a.k.a. 4632404M21Rik, Bop, C78565, Zmynd18)
  Promoter: EF1
  Cloning method: Restriction Enzyme; 5′ cloning site XbaI (not destroyed); 3′ cloning site NotI (not destroyed)
  Sequencing primers: 5′ unknown
Resource information
  A portion of this plasmid was derived from a plasmid made by: SmyD1 synthesized by GE Dharmacon
Terms and licenses: Academic/Nonprofit Terms; Industry Terms: Not Available to Industry
How to cite: pCDH-EF1-mouse SmyD1-T2A-copGFP was a gift from Martine Roussel (Addgene plasmid # 101157 ; http://n2t.net/addgene:101157 ; RRID:Addgene_101157)
